Addgene plasmid #27974: Flag-Daxx/pRK5
Depositing lab: Xiaolu Yang. Depositing organization: University of Pennsylvania. Publication: Critical role for Daxx in regulating Mdm2. Tang J, Qu LK, Zhang J, Wang W, Michaelson JS, Degenhardt YY, El-Deiry WS, Yang X. Nat Cell Biol. 2006 Aug . 8(8):855-62. 10.1038/ncb1442 PubMed 16845383.
Backbone
  Vector backbone: pRK5
  Backbone size w/o insert (bp): 4756
  Vector type: Mammalian Expression
Growth in bacteria
  Bacterial resistance: Ampicillin, 100 μg/mL
  Growth temperature: 37°C
  Growth strain: DH5alpha
  Copy number: High Copy
Gene/Insert
  Gene/Insert name: Daxx
  Species: H. sapiens (human)
  Entrez Gene: DAXX (a.k.a. BING2, DAP6, EAP1, SMIM40)
  Promoter: CMV
  Tag / fusion protein: FLAG (N terminal on insert)
  Cloning method: Restriction Enzyme; 5′ cloning site unknown (unknown if destroyed); 3′ cloning site unknown (unknown if destroyed)
  Sequencing primers: 5′ CMV-F; 3′ SV40pA-R
Terms and licenses: Academic/Nonprofit Terms; Industry Terms: Not Available to Industry
How to cite: Flag-Daxx/pRK5 was a gift from Xiaolu Yang (Addgene plasmid # 27974 ; http://n2t.net/addgene:27974 ; RRID:Addgene_27974)
