[The description below was written by a language model from this plasmid's Addgene catalogue record.]
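Description:
Flag-Daxx/pRK5 is a mammalian expression plasmid built on the pRK5 backbone (about 4.8 kb without the insert) that carries the human DAXX coding sequence fused to an N-terminal FLAG epitope tag. Expression is driven by the CMV promoter, a strong constitutive viral promoter widely used for high-level transient expression in transfected mammalian cells. The listed 3′ sequencing primer anneals to an SV40 polyadenylation signal, which suggests that such a signal lies downstream of the insert to terminate and stabilise the transcript. In bacteria the plasmid is maintained at high copy number and selected with ampicillin. No mammalian selection marker is recorded, so the construct appears suited mainly to transient transfection. The insert was introduced by restriction enzyme cloning, but the record does not identify the 5′ or 3′ cloning sites or state whether they were preserved. No feature table accompanies the entry, so details such as the insert length and the exact tag junction are not stated.

The FLAG tag allows the exogenous Daxx protein to be detected by immunoblotting or immunofluorescence and recovered by immunoprecipitation with anti-FLAG antibodies, distinguishing it from the endogenous protein. The associated publication concerns the role of Daxx in regulating the E3 ubiquitin ligase Mdm2. This fits use of the plasmid for overexpressing tagged Daxx in cultured cells to examine its protein interactions and its effects on the Mdm2 pathway.
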