>Addgene plasmid #27974 | Flag-Daxx/pRK5 | addgene partial sequence | sequence record 34270 | 27974 with LNCX (5' AGCTCGTTTAGTGAACCGTCAGATC 3')
ACCGGGACCGATCCAGCCTCCGCGGCCGGGAACGGTGCATTGGAACGCGGATTCCCCGTGCCAAGAGTGA
CGTAAGTACCGCCTATAGAGTCTATAGGCCCACCCCCTTGGCTTCGTTAGAACGCGGCTACAATTAATAC
ATAACCTTATGTATCATACACATACGATTTAGGTGACACTATAGAATAACATCCACTTTGCCTTTCTCTC
CACAGGTGTCCACTCCCAGGTCCAACTGCACCTCGGTTCTATCGATTGAATTCGCCGCCATGGACTACAA
GGACGACGATGACAAGGGATCCGCCACCGCTAACAGCATCATCGTGCTGGATGATGATGACGAAGATGAA
GCAGCTGCTCAGCCAGGGCCCTCCCACCCACTCCCCAATGCGGCCTCACCTGGGGCAGAAGCCCCTAGCT
CCTCTGAGCCTCATGGGGCCAGAGGAAGCAGTAGTTCGGGCGGCAAGAAATGCTACAAGCTGGAGAATGA
GAAGCTGTTCGAAGAGTTCCTTGAACTTTGTAAGATGCAGACAGCAGACCACCCTGAGGTGGTCCCATTC
CTCTATAACCGGCAGCAACGTGCCCACTCTCTGTTTTTGGCCTCGGCGGAGTTCTGCAACATCCTCTCTA
GGGTCCTGTCTCGGGCCCGGAGCCGGCCAGCCAAGCTCTATGTCTACATCAATGAGCTCTGCACTGTTCT
CAAGGCCCACTCAGCC
